>Addgene plasmid #226350 | pAM354 pET28a-GGG-Titin[V15P]-23-K-19-C-15 | addgene full sequence | sequence record 449622 | Addgene NGS Result
GAGAGCGCACGAGGGAGCTTCCAGGGGGAAACGCCTGGTATCTTTATAGTCCTGTCGGGTTTCGCCACCT
CTGACTTGAGCGTCGATTTTTGTGATGCTCGTCAGGGGGGCGGAGCCTATGGAAAAACGCCAGCAACGCG
GCCTTTTTACGGTTCCTGGCCTTTTGCTGGCCTTTTGCTCACATGTTCTTTCCTGCGTTATCCCCTGATT
CTGTGGATAACCGTATTACCGCCTTTGAGTGAGCTGATACCGCTCGCCGCAGCCGAACGACCGAGCGCAG
CGAGTCAGTGAGCGAGGAAGCGGAAGAGCGCCTGATGCGGTATTTTCTCCTTACGCATCTGTGCGGTATT
TCACACCGCAATGGTGCACTCTCAGTACAATCTGCTCTGATGCCGCATAGTTAAGCCAGTATACACTCCG
CTATCGCTACGTGACTGGGTCATGGCTGCGCCCCGACACCCGCCAACACCCGCTGACGCGCCCTGACGGG
CTTGTCTGCTCCCGGCATCCGCTTACAGACAAGCTGTGACCGTCTCCGGGAGCTGCATGTGTCAGAGGTT
TTCACCGTCATCACCGAAACGCGCGAGGCAGCTGCGGTAAAGCTCATCAGCGTGGTCGTGAAGCGATTCA
CAGATGTCTGCCTGTTCATCCGCGTCCAGCTCGTTGAGTTTCTCCAGAAGCGTTAATGTCTGGCTTCTGA
TAAAGCGGGCCATGTTAAGGGCGGTTTTTTCCTGTTTGGTCACTGATGCCTCCGTGTAAGGGGGATTTCT
GTTCATGGGGGTAATGATACCGATGAAACGAGAGAGGATGCTCACGATACGGGTTACTGATGATGAACAT
GCCCGGTTACTGGAACGTTGTGAGGGTAAACAACTGGCGGTATGGATGCGGCGGGACCAGAGAAAAATCA
CTCAGGGTCAATGCCAGCGCTTCGTTAATACAGATGTAGGTGTTCCACAGGGTAGCCAGCAGCATCCTGC
GATGCAGATCCGGAACATAATGGTGCAGGGCGCTGACTTCCGCGTTTCCAGACTTTACGAAACACGGAAA
CCGAAGACCATTCATGTTGTTGCTCAGGTCGCAGACGTTTTGCAGCAGCAGTCGCTTCACGTTCGCTCGC
GTATCGGTGATTCATTCTGCTAACCAGTAAGGCAACCCCGCCAGCCTAGCCGGGTCCTCAACGACAGGAG
CACGATCATGCGCACCCGTGGGGCCGCCATGCCGGCGATAATGGCCTGCTTCTCGCCGAAACGTTTGGTG
GCGGGACCAGTGACGAAGGCTTGAGCGAGGGCGTGCAAGATTCCGAATACCGCAAGCGACAGGCCGATCA
TCGTCGCGCTCCAGCGAAAGCGGTCCTCGCCGAAAATGACCCAGAGCGCTGCCGGCACCTGTCCTACGAG
TTGCATGATAAAGAAGACAGTCATAAGTGCGGCGACGATAGTCATGCCCCGCGCCCACCGGAAGGAGCTG
ACTGGGTTGAAGGCTCTCAAGGGCATCGGTCGAGATCCCGGTGCCTAATGAGTGAGCTAACTTACATTAA
TTGCGTTGCGCTCACTGCCCGCTTTCCAGTCGGGAAACCTGTCGTGCCAGCTGCATTAATGAATCGGCCA
ACGCGCGGGGAGAGGCGGTTTGCGTATTGGGCGCCAGGGTGGTTTTTCTTTTCACCAGTGAGACGGGCAA
CAGCTGATTGCCCTTCACCGCCTGGCCCTGAGAGAGTTGCAGCAAGCGGTCCACGCTGGTTTGCCCCAGC
AGGCGAAAATCCTGTTTGATGGTGGTTAACGGCGGGATATAACATGAGCTGTCTTCGGTATCGTCGTATC
CCACTACCGAGATATCCGCACCAACGCGCAGCCCGGACTCGGTAATGGCGCGCATTGCGCCCAGCGCCAT
CTGATCGTTGGCAACCAGCATCGCAGTGGGAACGATGCCCTCATTCAGCATTTGCATGGTTTGTTGAAAA
CCGGACATGGCACTCCAGTCGCCTTCCCGTTCCGCTATCGGCTGAATTTGATTGCGAGTGAGATATTTAT
GCCAGCCAGCCAGACGCAGACGCGCCGAGACAGAACTTAATGGGCCCGCTAACAGCGCGATTTGCTGGTG
ACCCAATGCGACCAGATGCTCCACGCCCAGTCGCGTACCGTCTTCATGGGAGAAAATAATACTGTTGATG
GGTGTCTGGTCAGAGACATCAAGAAATAACGCCGGAACATTAGTGCAGGCAGCTTCCACAGCAATGGCAT
CCTGGTCATCCAGCGGATAGTTAATGATCAGCCCACTGACGCGTTGCGCGAGAAGATTGTGCACCGCCGC
TTTACAGGCTTCGACGCCGCTTCGTTCTACCATCGACACCACCACGCTGGCACCCAGTTGATCGGCGCGA
GATTTAATCGCCGCGACAATTTGCGACGGCGCGTGCAGGGCCAGACTGGAGGTGGCAACGCCAATCAGCA
ACGACTGTTTGCCCGCCAGTTGTTGTGCCACGCGGTTGGGAATGTAATTCAGCTCCGCCATCGCCGCTTC
CACTTTTTCCCGCGTTTTCGCAGAAACGTGGCTGGCCTGGTTCACCACGCGGGAAACGGTCTGATAAGAG
ACACCGGCATACTCTGCGACATCGTATAACGTTACTGGTTTCACATTCACCACCCTGAATTGACTCTCTT
CCGGGCGCTATCATGCCATACCGCGAAAGGTTTTGCGCCATTCGATGGTGTCCGGGATCTCGACGCTCTC
CCTTATGCGACTCCTGCATTAGGAAATTAATACGACTCACTATAGGGGAATTGTGAGCGGATAACAATTC
CCCTGTAGAAATAATTTTGTTTAACTTTAATAAGGAGATATACCATGGGTGGCGGACTAATAGAAGTGGA
ACGCCCTCTGTACGGAGTAGAGGTGTTTCCGGGTGAAACAGCCCACTTTGAAATTGAACTTTCTGAACCT
GATGTTCACGGCCAGTGGCGCCTGCGCGGACAGCCTTTGGCAGCTTCCCCTGACTGTGAAATCATTGAGG
ATGGACGCCGCCATATTCTGATCCTTCATAACTGTCAGCTGGGTATGACAGGAGAGGTTTCCTTCCAGGC
TGCTAATACCCGCTCTGCAGCCAATCTGCGCGTGCGCGAATTGGGTGGAGCAGGACCGCCACCATATAGT
GCAGCAAACGACGAAAACTACGCTTTAGCAGCGCATGGTGGCAAACACACATTCAACAATGAAAATGTCA
GTGCAAGGCTCGGGGGAGCGGCTAGCATTGCTTGTCAAGCGCCAGCACAACATACCTTCAACAATGAAAA
CGTTTCCTATTGCATCACGGGAGATGCACTAGTTGCCCTACCCGAGGGCGAGTCGGTACGCATCGCCGAC
ATCGTGCCGGGTGCGCGGCCCAACAGTGACAACGCCATCGACCTGAAAGTCCTTGACCGGCATGGCAATC
CCGTGCTCGCCGACCGGCTGTTCCACTCCGGCGAGCATCCGGTGTACACGGTGCGTACGGTCGAAGGTCT
GCGTGTGACGGGCACCGCGAACCACCCGTTGTTGTGTTTGGTCGACGTCGCCGGGGTGCCGACCCTGCTG
TGGAAGCTGATCGACGAAATCAAGCCGGGCGATTACGCGGTGATTCAACGCAGCGCATTCAGCGTCGACT
GTGCAGGTTTTGCCCGCGGGAAACCCGAATTTGCGCCCACAACCTACACAGTCGGCGTCCCTGGACTGGT
GCGTTTCTTGGAAGCACACCACCGAGACCCGGACGCCCAAGCTATCGCCGACGAGCTGACCGACGGGCGG
TTCTACTACGCGAAAGTCGCCAGTGTCACCGACGCCGGCGTGCAGCCGGTGTATAGCCTTCGTGTCGACA
CGGCAGACCACGCGTTTATCACGAACGGGTTCGTCAGCCACGCTACTGGCCTCACCGGTCTGAACTCAGG
CCTCACGACAAATCCTGGTGTATCCGCTTGGCAGGTCAACACAGCTTATACTGCGGGACAATTGGTCACA
TATAACGGCAAGACGTATAAATGTTTGCAGCCCCACACCTCCTTGGCAGGATGGGAACCATCCAACGTTC
CTGCCTTGTGGCAGCTTCAATAATTAACCTAGGCTGCTGCCACCGCTGAGCAATAACTAGCATAACCCCT
TGGGGCCTCTAAACGGGTCTTGAGGGGTTTTTTGCTGAAAGGAGGAACTATATCCGGATTGGCGAATGGG
[124 nt withheld, positions 4201-4324]
C
[91 nt withheld, positions 4326-4416]
A
[49 nt withheld, positions 4418-4466]
CCTTTGACGTTGGAGTCCACGTTCTTT
[37 nt withheld, positions 4494-4530]
ACCCTATCTCGGTCTATTCTTTTGATTTATAAGGGATTTTGCCGATTTCGGCCTATTGGTTAAAAAATGA
GCTGATTTAACAAAAATTTAACGCGAATTTTAACAAAATATTAACGCTTACAATTTAGGTGGCACTTTTC
GGGGAAATGTGCGCGGAACCCCTATTTGTTTATTTTTCTAAATACATTCAAATATGTATCCGCTCATGAA
TTAATTCTTAGAAAAACTCATCGAGCATCAAATGAAACTGCAATTTATTCATATCAGGATTATCAATACC
ATATTTTTGAAAAAGCCGTTTCTGTAATGAAGGAGAAAACTCACCGAGGCAGTTCCATAGGATGGCAAGA
TCCTGGTATCGGTCTGCGATTCCGACTCGTCCAACATCAATACAACCTATTAATTTCCCCTCGTCAAAAA
TAAGGTTATCAAGTGAGAAATCACCATGAGTGACGACTGAATCCGGTGAGAATGGCAAAAGTTTATGCAT
TTCTTTCCAGACTTGTTCAACAGGCCAGCCATTACGCTCGTCATCAAAATCACTCGCATCAACCAAACCG
TTATTCATTCGTGATTGCGCCTGAGCGAGACGAAATACGCGATCGCTGTTAAAAGGACAATTACAAACAG
GAATCGAATGCAACCGGCGCAGGAACACTGCCAGCGCATCAACAATATTTTCACCTGAATCAGGATATTC
TTCTAATACCTGGAATGCTGTTTTCCCGGGGATCGCAGTGGTGAGTAACCATGCATCATCAGGAGTACGG
ATAAAATGCTTGATGGTCGGAAGAGGCATAAATTCCGTCAGCCAGTTTAGTCTGACCATCTCATCTGTAA
CATCATTGGCAACGCTACCTTTGCCATGTTTCAGAAACAACTCTGGCGCATCGGGCTTCCCATACAATCG
ATAGATTGTCGCACCTGATTGCCCGACATTATCGCGAGCCCATTTATACCCATATAAATCAGCATCCATG
TTGGAATTTAATCGCGGCCTAGAGCAAGACGTTTCCCGTTGAATATGGCTCATAACACCCCTTGTATTAC
TGTTTATGTAAGCAGACAGTTTTATTGTTCATGACCAAAATCCCTTAACGTGAGTTTTCGTTCCACTGAG
CGTCAGACCCCGTAGAAAAGATCAAAGGATCTTCTTGAGATCCTTTTTTTCTGCGCGTAATCTGCTGCTT
GCAAACAAAAAACCACCGCTACCAGCGGTGGTTTGTTTGCCGGATCAAGAGCTACCAACTCTTTTTCCGA
AGGTAACTGGCTTCAGCAGAGCGCAGATACCAAATACTGTCCTTCTAGTGTAGCCGTAGTTAGGCCACCA
CTTCAAGAACTCTGTAGCACCGCCTACATACCTCGCTCTGCTAATCCTGTTACCAGTGGCTGCTGCCAGT
GGCGATAAGTCGTGTCTTACCGGGTTGGACTCAAGACGATAGTTACCGGATAAGGCGCAGCGGTCGGGCT
GAACGGGGGGTTCGTGCACACAGCCCAGCTTGGAGCGAACGACCTACACCGAACTGAGATACCTACAGCG
TGAGCTATGAGAAAGCGCCACGCTTCCCGAAGGGAGAAAGGCGGACAGGTATCCGGTAAGCGGCAGGGTC
GGAACAG
Features (pLannotate 1.2.2; 21 found; start..end, strand, type, name):
    311..450     -  misc_feature   bom: basis of mobility region from pBR322
    552..743     -  CDS            rop: Rop protein, which maintains plasmids at low copy number; rop
    760..1140    +  CDS            YPB1_ECOLX: Protein predicted: Swiss-Prot protein existence level 4. From Escherichia coli.
   1212..1503    -  CDS            TcR (fragment): tetracycline efflux protein; tet; confers resistance to tetracycline
   1518..1539    -  protein_bind   CAP binding site: CAP binding activates transcription in the presence of cAMP. E. coli catabolite activator protein
   1552..2634    -  CDS            lacI: lac repressor; lacI; The lac repressor binds to the lac operator to inhibit transcription in E. coli. This inhibition can be relieved by adding lactose or isopropyl-β-D-thiogalactopyranoside (IPTG).
   2635..2712    -  promoter       lacI promoter: lacI
   2720..2755    -  CDS            TcR (fragment): tetracycline efflux protein; tet; confers resistance to tetracycline
   2758..2776    +  promoter       T7 promoter: promoter for bacteriophage T7 RNA polymerase
   2777..2801    +  protein_bind   lac operator: The lac repressor binds to the lac operator to inhibit transcription in E. coli. This inhibition can be relieved by adding lactose or isopropyl-β-D-thiogalactopyranoside (IPTG). lac repressor encoded by lacI
   2816..2838    +  RBS            RBS: efficient ribosome binding site from bacteriophage T7 gene 10 (Olins and Rangwala, 1989)
   3154..3178    +  CDS            ssrA tag (LVA) (fragment): C-terminal peptide that mediates degradation in bacteria through the ClpXP and ClpAP proteases (McGinness et al., 2006) mutant LVA variant that confers accelerated degradation under some conditions (Andersen et al., 1998)
   3166..3270    +  CDS            CCNB_ARBPU (fragment): Experimental evidence at protein level: Swiss-Prot protein existence level 1. Essential for the control of the cell cycle at the G2/M (mitosis) transition. From Arbacia punctulata (Punctuate sea urchin).
   3301..3894    +  CDS            Mxe GyrA intein: modified GyrA intein (Southworth et al., 1999); Mycobacterium xenopi gyrA; N-terminal cleavage of this intein can be induced by thiols.
   3925..4080    +  CDS            CBD: chitin binding domain from chitinase A1 (Watanabe et al., 1994); Bacillus circulans chiA
   4092..4109    +  CDS            SET1 (fragment): solubility-enhancement tag derived from T7 phage gene 10B
   4117..4164    +  terminator     T7 terminator: transcription terminator for bacteriophage T7 RNA polymerase
   4201..4629    +  rep_origin     f1 ori (sequence partly withheld): f1 bacteriophage origin of replication; arrow indicates direction of (+) strand synthesis
   4682..4739    +  promoter       AmpR promoter (fragment): bla
   4748..5563    -  CDS            KanR: aminoglycoside phosphotransferase; aph(3')-Ia; confers resistance to kanamycin in bacteria or G418 (Geneticin®) in eukaryotes
   5685..125     +  rep_origin     ori (across the origin): high-copy-number ColE1/pMB1/pBR322/pUC origin of replication
