[The description below was written by a language model from this plasmid's Addgene catalogue record and pLannotate feature annotations shown in this document.]
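Description:
pAM354 pET28a-GGG-Titin[V15P]-23-K-19-C-15 is a bacterial expression plasmid built on the pET28a backbone for producing a model substrate of the 26S proteasome in E. coli. It replicates from a ColE1/pMB1-type origin accompanied by the bom and rop elements of pBR322. The catalogue lists it as high copy, although rop normally moderates copy number. Selection is by the KanR aminoglycoside phosphotransferase gene (kanamycin). An f1 origin is also present. Small tetracycline-resistance fragments and a partial AmpR promoter appear to be backbone remnants rather than functional markers.

Expression is driven by a T7 promoter with an adjacent lac operator and the T7 gene 10 ribosome binding site. The plasmid-borne lacI gene keeps transcription repressed until IPTG is added in a host that supplies T7 RNA polymerase, and a T7 terminator closes the unit. The insert is recorded as human titin carrying the destabilising V15P substitution, but the titin segment itself is not annotated in the feature table. It presumably lies in the unannotated stretch after the RBS. Downstream, the table detects a fragment matching sea urchin cyclin B (overlapped by a short, probably incidental ssrA-like hit), which likely contributes to the unstructured tail. The name suggests an N-terminal GGG and a tail with defined spacings around a lysine and a cysteine, but the record does not explain this notation. The reading frame continues into an Mxe GyrA intein and a chitin binding domain, an arrangement that allows affinity capture on chitin and thiol-induced release of the protein. The stated purpose is to express a proteasome substrate whose tail serves as a molecular ruler.
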