Addgene plasmid #226350: pAM354 pET28a-GGG-Titin[V15P]-23-K-19-C-15
Purpose: Expression of proteasome substrate with tail for molecular ruler
Depositing lab: Andreas Martin. Depositing organization: University of California, Berkeley. Publication: Ubiquitin modulates 26S proteasome conformational dynamics and promotes substrate degradation. Jonsson E, Htet ZM, Bard JAM, Dong KC, Martin A. Sci Adv. 2022 Dec 23;8(51):eadd9520. doi: 10.1126/sciadv.add9520. Epub 2022 Dec 23. PubMed 36563145.
Backbone
  Vector backbone: pET28a
  Vector type: Bacterial Expression
Growth in bacteria
  Bacterial resistance: Kanamycin, 50 μg/mL
  Growth temperature: 37°C
  Growth strain: DH5alpha
  Copy number: High Copy
Gene/Insert
  Gene/Insert name: titin
  Species: H. sapiens (human)
  Mutation: V15P
  Entrez Gene: TTN (a.k.a. CMD1G, CMH9, CMPD4, CMYO5, CMYP5, EOMFC, HMERF, LGMD2J, LGMDR10, MYLK5, SALMY, TMD)
Terms and licenses: Academic/Nonprofit Terms; Industry Terms: Not Available to Industry
How to cite: pAM354 pET28a-GGG-Titin[V15P]-23-K-19-C-15 was a gift from Andreas Martin (Addgene plasmid # 226350 ; http://n2t.net/addgene:226350 ; RRID:Addgene_226350)
